>Addgene plasmid #146680 | pT7-EGFP-C1-HsPatL1_70-516_J | depositor full sequence | sequence record 289126 | Full Sequence
TAGTTATTAATAGTAATCAATTACGGGGTCATTAGTTCATAGCCCATATATGGAGTTCCGCGTTACATAA
CTTACGGTAAATGGCCCGCCTGGCTGACCGCCCAACGACCCCCGCCCATTGACGTCAATAATGACGTATG
TTCCCATAGTAACGCCAATAGGGACTTTCCATTGACGTCAATGGGTGGAGTATTTACGGTAAACTGCCCA
CTTGGCAGTACATCAAGTGTATCATATGCCAAGTACGCCCCCTATTGACGTCAATGACGGTAAATGGCCC
GCCTGGCATTATGCCCAGTACATGACCTTATGGGACTTTCCTACTTGGCAGTACATCTACGTATTAGTCA
TCGCTATTACCATGGTGATGCGGTTTTGGCAGTACATCAATGGGCGTGGATAGCGGTTTGACTCACGGGG
ATTTCCAAGTCTCCACCCCATTGACGTCAATGGGAGTTTGTTTTGGCACCAAAATCAACGGGACTTTCCA
AAATGTCGTAACAACTCCGCCCCATTGACGCAAATGGGCGGTAGGCGTGTACGGTGGGAGGTCTATATAA
GCAGAGCTCTCTGGCTAACTAGAGAACCCACTGCTTACTGGCTTATCGAAATTAATACGACTCACTATAG
GGAGACCCAAGCTCTAGCGCTACCGGTCGCCACCATGGTGAGCAAGGGCGAGGAGCTGTTCACCGGGGTG
GTGCCCATCCTGGTCGAGCTGGACGGCGACGTAAACGGCCACAAGTTCAGCGTGTCCGGCGAGGGCGAGG
GCGATGCCACCTACGGCAAGCTGACCCTGAAGTTCATCTGCACCACCGGCAAGCTGCCCGTGCCCTGGCC
CACCCTCGTGACCACCCTGACCTACGGCGTGCAGTGCTTCAGCCGCTACCCCGACCACATGAAGCAGCAC
GACTTCTTCAAGTCCGCCATGCCCGAAGGCTACGTCCAGGAGCGCACCATCTTCTTCAAGGACGACGGCA
ACTACAAGACCCGCGCCGAGGTGAAGTTCGAGGGCGACACCCTGGTGAACCGCATCGAGCTGAAGGGCAT
CGACTTCAAGGAGGACGGCAACATCCTGGGGCACAAGCTGGAGTACAACTACAACAGCCACAACGTCTAT
ATCATGGCCGACAAGCAGAAGAACGGCATCAAGGTGAACTTCAAGATCCGCCACAACATCGAGGACGGCA
GCGTGCAGCTCGCCGACCACTACCAGCAGAACACCCCCATCGGCGACGGCCCCGTGCTGCTGCCCGACAA
CCACTACCTGAGCACCCAGTCCGCCCTGAGCAAAGACCCCAACGAGAAGCGCGATCACATGGTCCTGCTG
GAGTTCGTGACCGCCGCCGGGATCACTCTCGGCATGGACGAGCTGTACAAGTCCGGACTCAGATCTCGAG
CTAATGGAGAGAGAGATGAAATGGACTTGTTGGGTGACCATGAGGAGAATCTGGCAGAAAGGCTCAGTAA
GATGGTGATTGAAAATGAACTAGAAGATCCAGCTATTATGAGGGCAGTGCAGACCAGGCCAGTTTTACAA
CCCCAACCAGGAAGTCTGAATTCCAGTATCTGGGATGGATCTGAAGTTCTGAGGCGAATCCGAGGACCAC
TGCTTGCTCAGGAAATGCCTACAGTGTCTGTATTAGAATATGCTTTGCCTCAGAGGCCCCCCCAGGGTCC
AGAAGATGATCGGGACCTTTCTGAACGAGCATTACCAAGGCGGTCAACTTCACCTATCATTGGCAGTCCT
CCTGTTAGAGCTGTCCCCATAGGCACCCCACCTAAACAGATGGCTGTACCCAGCTTCACCCAACAGATTC
TGTGTCCGAAGCCTGTCCATGTTCGGCCCCCAATGCCACCTCGTTATCCTGCTCCCTATGGTGAGAGGAT
GTCTCCAAACCAGCTCTGCAGTGTCCCGAACTCTTCCCTCCTGGGTCACCCTTTTCCTCCTAGTGTTCCT
CCTGTTCTCAGCCCCCTCCAGAGAGCACAGCTTCTTGGAGGAGCACAGCTACAGCCTGGACGGATGTCTC
CCAGCCAGTTTGCACGGGTCCCTGGATTTGTTGGTAGTCCACTTGCTGCCATGAATCCCAAGTTGCTACA
AGGGCGAGTTGGGCAGATGCTTCCCCCAGCACCAGGCTTCCGTGCCTTCTTTAGTGCTCCACCCTCCGCT
ACACCACCTCCACAGCAGCACCCTCCTGGCCCAGGACCCCACCTGCAAAACCTAAGATCTCAGGCCCCAA
TGTTTAGACCGGACACAACTCACCTCCATCCACAGCACCGTCGACTCTTGCATCAGAGACAGCAACAGAA
TAGAAGTCAGCATCGGAATCTCAATGGTGCGGGAGATAGAGGAAGTCACCGGAGCAGTCATCAAGATCAT
CTCCGAAAGGATCCATATGCCAATCTCATGTTGCAGCGGGAAAAGGATTGGGTCTCTAAAATCCAGATGA
TGCAACTGCAAAGCACTGATCCCTACCTGGATGATTTTTATTACCAGAATTACTTTGAAAAACTGGAGAA
ACTGTCAGCTGCTGAAGAAATACAAGGTGATGGCCCTAAGAAGGAGCGCACCAAGCTTATCACCCCTCAG
GTGGCCAAACTGGAGCACGCCTATAAGCCAGTGCAATTTGAGGGCTCTTTGGGAAAGCTTACCGTTTCTA
GTGTGAATAATCCCCGAAAAATGATTGATGCTGTTGTGACATCTCGGAGTGAGGATGATGAGACAAAAGA
AAAACAAGTTCGATAATCTAGATAACTGATCATAATCAGCCATACCACATTTGTAGAGGTTTTACTTGCT
TTAAAAAACCTCCCACACCTCCCCCTGAACCTGAAACATAAAATGAATGCAATTGTTGTTGTTAACTTGT
TTATTGCAGCTTATAATGGTTACAAATAAAGCAATAGCATCACAAATTTCACAAATAAAGCATTTTTTTC
ACTGCATTCTAGTTGTGGTTTGTCCAAACTCATCAATGTATCTTAACGCGTAAATTGTAAGCGTTAATAT
TTTGTTAAAATTCGCGTTAAATTTTTGTTAAATCAGCTCATTTTTTAACCAATAGGCCGAAATCGGCAAA
ATCCCTTATAAATCAAAAGAATAGACCGAGATAGGGT
[37 nt withheld, positions 3118-3154]
AAAGAACGTGGACTCCAACGTCAAAGG
[49 nt withheld, positions 3182-3230]
T
[91 nt withheld, positions 3232-3322]
G
[124 nt withheld, positions 3324-3447]
CAGGTGGCACTTTTCGGGGAAATGTGCGCGGAACCCCTATTTGTTTATTTTTCTAAATACATTCAAATAT
GTATCCGCTCATGAGACAATAACCCTGATAAATGCTTCAATAATATTGAAAAAGGAAGAGTCCTGAGGCG
GAAAGAACCAGCTGTGGAATGTGTGTCAGTTAGGGTGTGGAAAGTCCCCAGGCTCCCCAGCAGGCAGAAG
TATGCAAAGCATGCATCTCAATTAGTCAGCAACCAGGTGTGGAAAGTCCCCAGGCTCCCCAGCAGGCAGA
AGTATGCAAAGCATGCATCTCAATTAGTCAGCAACCATAGTCCCGCCCCTAACTCCGCCCATCCCGCCCC
TAACTCCGCCCAGTTCCGCCCATTCTCCGCCCCATGGCTGACTAATTTTTTTTATTTATGCAGAGGCCGA
GGCCGCCTCGGCCTCTGAGCTATTCCAGAAGTAGTGAGGAGGCTTTTTTGGAGGCCTAGGCTTTTGCAAA
GATCGATCAAGAGACAGGATGAGGATCGTTTCGCATGATTGAACAAGATGGATTGCACGCAGGTTCTCCG
GCCGCTTGGGTGGAGAGGCTATTCGGCTATGACTGGGCACAACAGACAATCGGCTGCTCTGATGCCGCCG
TGTTCCGGCTGTCAGCGCAGGGGCGCCCGGTTCTTTTTGTCAAGACCGACCTGTCCGGTGCCCTGAATGA
ACTGCAAGACGAGGCAGCGCGGCTATCGTGGCTGGCCACGACGGGCGTTCCTTGCGCAGCTGTGCTCGAC
GTTGTCACTGAAGCGGGAAGGGACTGGCTGCTATTGGGCGAAGTGCCGGGGCAGGATCTCCTGTCATCTC
ACCTTGCTCCTGCCGAGAAAGTATCCATCATGGCTGATGCAATGCGGCGGCTGCATACGCTTGATCCGGC
TACCTGCCCATTCGACCACCAAGCGAAACATCGCATCGAGCGAGCACGTACTCGGATGGAAGCCGGTCTT
GTCGATCAGGATGATCTGGACGAAGAGCATCAGGGGCTCGCGCCAGCCGAACTGTTCGCCAGGCTCAAGG
CGAGCATGCCCGACGGCGAGGATCTCGTCGTGACCCATGGCGATGCCTGCTTGCCGAATATCATGGTGGA
AAATGGCCGCTTTTCTGGATTCATCGACTGTGGCCGGCTGGGTGTGGCGGACCGCTATCAGGACATAGCG
TTGGCTACCCGTGATATTGCTGAAGAGCTTGGCGGCGAATGGGCTGACCGCTTCCTCGTGCTTTACGGTA
TCGCCGCTCCCGATTCGCAGCGCATCGCCTTCTATCGCCTTCTTGACGAGTTCTTCTGAGCGGGACTCTG
GGGTTCGAAATGACCGACCAAGCGACGCCCAACCTGCCATCACGAGATTTCGATTCCACCGCCGCCTTCT
ATGAAAGGTTGGGCTTCGGAATCGTTTTCCGGGACGCCGGCTGGATGATCCTCCAGCGCGGGGATCTCAT
GCTGGAGTTCTTCGCCCACCCTAGGGGGAGGCTAACTGAAACACGGAAGGAGACAATACCGGAAGGAACC
CGCGCTATGACGGCAATAAAAAGACAGAATAAAACGCACGGTGTTGGGTCGTTTGTTCATAAACGCGGGG
TTCGGTCCCAGGGCTGGCACTCTGTCGATACCCCACCGAGACCCCATTGGGGCCAATACGCCCGCGTTTC
TTCCTTTTCCCCACCCCACCCCCCAAGTTCGGGTGAAGGCCCAGGGCTCGCAGCCAACGTCGGGGCGGCA
GGCCCTGCCATAGCCTCAGGTTACTCATATATACTTTAGATTGATTTAAAACTTCATTTTTAATTTAAAA
GGATCTAGGTGAAGATCCTTTTTGATAATCTCATGACCAAAATCCCTTAACGTGAGTTTTCGTTCCACTG
AGCGTCAGACCCCGTAGAAAAGATCAAAGGATCTTCTTGAGATCCTTTTTTTCTGCGCGTAATCTGCTGC
TTGCAAACAAAAAAACCACCGCTACCAGCGGTGGTTTGTTTGCCGGATCAAGAGCTACCAACTCTTTTTC
CGAAGGTAACTGGCTTCAGCAGAGCGCAGATACCAAATACTGTCCTTCTAGTGTAGCCGTAGTTAGGCCA
CCACTTCAAGAACTCTGTAGCACCGCCTACATACCTCGCTCTGCTAATCCTGTTACCAGTGGCTGCTGCC
AGTGGCGATAAGTCGTGTCTTACCGGGTTGGACTCAAGACGATAGTTACCGGATAAGGCGCAGCGGTCGG
GCTGAACGGGGGGTTCGTGCACACAGCCCAGCTTGGAGCGAACGACCTACACCGAACTGAGATACCTACA
GCGTGAGCTATGAGAAAGCGCCACGCTTCCCGAAGGGAGAAAGGCGGACAGGTATCCGGTAAGCGGCAGG
GTCGGAACAGGAGAGCGCACGAGGGAGCTTCCAGGGGGAAACGCCTGGTATCTTTATAGTCCTGTCGGGT
TTCGCCACCTCTGACTTGAGCGTCGATTTTTGTGATGCTCGTCAGGGGGGCGGAGCCTATGGAAAAACGC
CAGCAACGCGGCCTTTTTACGGTTCCTGGCCTTTTGCTGGCCTTTTGCTCACATGTTCTTTCCTGCGTTA
TCCCCTGATTCTGTGGATAACCGTATTACCGCCATGCAT
Features (pLannotate 1.2.2; 16 found; start..end, strand, type, name):
     61..364     +  enhancer       CMV enhancer: human cytomegalovirus immediate early enhancer
    365..568     +  promoter       CMV promoter: human cytomegalovirus (CMV) immediate early promoter
    564..597     +  LTR            5' LTR (truncated) (fragment): truncated 5' long terminal repeat (LTR) from HIV-1
    613..631     +  promoter       T7 promoter: promoter for bacteriophage T7 RNA polymerase
    665..1381    +  CDS            EGFP: EGFP is a basic (constitutively fluorescent) green fluorescent protein published in 1996, derived from Aequorea victoria. It is reported to be a rapidly-maturing weak dimer with moderate acid sensitivity.
   1382..1402    +  misc_feature   MCS (fragment): multiple cloning site
   1403..2776    +  CDS            PATL1 (fragment): PATL1_HUMAN - Experimental evidence at protein level: Swiss-Prot protein existence level 1. (Microbial infection) In case of infection, required for translation and replication of hepatitis C virus (HCV). From Homo sapiens (Human).
   2864..2985    +  polyA_signal   SV40 poly(A) signal: SV40 polyadenylation signal
   3019..3447    -  rep_origin     f1 ori (sequence partly withheld): f1 bacteriophage origin of replication; arrow indicates direction of (+) strand synthesis
   3474..3578    +  promoter       AmpR promoter: bla
   3580..3937    +  promoter       SV40 promoter: SV40 enhancer and early promoter
   3972..4766    +  CDS            NeoR/KanR: aminoglycoside phosphotransferase from Tn5; aph(3')-II (or nptII); confers resistance to neomycin, kanamycin, and G418 (Geneticin®)
   4787..4939    +  CDS            ble (fragment): BLE_KLEPN - Experimental evidence at protein level: Swiss-Prot protein existence level 1. Binding protein with a strong affinity to the bleomycin family of antibiotics. Binds to CL990; an antimitotic-antibiotic compound. From Klebsiella pneumoniae.
   4998..5045    +  polyA_signal   HSV TK poly(A) signal: herpes simplex virus thymidine kinase polyadenylation signal (Cole and Stacy, 1985)
   5136..5152    -  polyA_signal   bGH poly(A) signal (fragment): bovine growth hormone polyadenylation signal
   5374..5962    +  rep_origin     ori: high-copy-number ColE1/pMB1/pBR322/pUC origin of replication
