[The description below was written by a language model from this plasmid's Addgene catalogue record and pLannotate feature annotations shown in this document.]
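Description:
pT7-EGFP-C1-HsPatL1_70-516_J is a 6,076-nt mammalian expression plasmid that produces a fragment of human PATL1 (also known as Pat1b), corresponding by name to residues 70–516, fused to the C-terminus of EGFP. The catalogue lists the backbone as unknown, but the name and the annotated layout point to an EGFP-C1-type vector into which a T7 promoter has been added. It replicates in E. coli at high copy from a ColE1/pUC-type origin and is selected with kanamycin. An f1 origin is also present, which in principle allows single-stranded DNA production.

The expression cassette consists of the CMV immediate-early enhancer and promoter, followed by a bacteriophage T7 promoter, the EGFP coding sequence, a short remnant of the multiple cloning site acting as linker, the PATL1 fragment, and an SV40 polyadenylation signal. CMV drives expression in transfected mammalian cells, while the T7 promoter could support transcription by T7 RNA polymerase, for example in vitro; the record itself states only mammalian expression as the purpose. The Tn5 NeoR/KanR gene sits behind tandem bacterial (bla) and SV40 early promoters and ends with the HSV TK polyadenylation signal, so the same marker gives kanamycin resistance in bacteria and G418 resistance in mammalian cells. The short annotated HIV-1 LTR, ble and bGH poly(A) fragments are probably incidental sequence matches rather than functional parts.

The plasmid comes from a study of the role of Pat protein domains in metazoan mRNA decapping, where GFP-tagged truncations such as this one would suit analyses of localisation or interactions. The depositor notes that the supplied sequence may be theoretical rather than fully verified.
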