Addgene plasmid #146680: pT7-EGFP-C1-HsPatL1_70-516_J
Purpose: Mammalian Expression of HsPatL1_70-516
Depositing lab: Elisa Izaurralde. Depositing organization: Max Planck Institute for Developmental Biology. Publication: The C-terminal alpha-alpha superhelix of Pat is required for mRNA decapping in metazoa. Braun JE, Tritschler F, Haas G, Igreja C, Truffault V, Weichenrieder O, Izaurralde E. EMBO J. 2010 Jul 21. 29(14):2368-80. 10.1038/emboj.2010.124 PubMed 20543818.
Backbone
  Vector backbone: Unknown
  Vector type: Mammalian Expression
Growth in bacteria
  Bacterial resistance: Kanamycin, 50 μg/mL
  Growth temperature: 37°C
  Growth strain: DH5alpha
  Copy number: High Copy
Gene/Insert
  Gene/Insert name: HsPatL1_70-516
  Species: H. sapiens (human)
  Entrez Gene: PATL1 (a.k.a. Pat1b, hPat1b)
  Cloning method: Unknown
Terms and licenses: Academic/Nonprofit Terms; Industry Terms: Not Available to Industry
Depositor comments: ORF extracted from NCBI: NM_152716.2 Plasmids from this collection were made available to the research community and donated after the lab closed. Please note that the sequence provided by the depositing laboratory may be theoretical/predicted or based on Sanger sequencing results. There may be discrepancies between sequencing results obtained by Addgene and the depositor sequence. If an Addgene verified sequence is not available, please contact before placing your order to request that our lab fully sequence the plasmid.
How to cite: pT7-EGFP-C1-HsPatL1_70-516_J was a gift from Elisa Izaurralde (Addgene plasmid # 146680 ; http://n2t.net/addgene:146680 ; RRID:Addgene_146680)
